>Addgene plasmid #73725 | pMLS292 | depositor full sequence | sequence record 136600 | Full Sequence
CTTTCCTGCGTTATCCCCTGATTCTGTGGATAACCGTATTACCGCCTTTGAGTGAGCTGATACCGCTCGC
CGCAGCCGAACGACCGAGCGCAGCGAGTCAGTGAGCGAGGAAGCGGAAGAGCGCCCAATACGCAAACCGC
CTCTCCCCGCGCGTTGGCCGATTCATTAATGCAGCTGGCACGACAGGTTTCCCGACTGGAAAGCGGGCAG
TGAGCGCAACGCAATTAATACGCGTACCGCTAGCCAGGAAGAGTTTGTAGAAACGCAAAAAGGCCATCCG
TCAGGATGGCCTTCTGCTTAGTTTGATGCCTGGCAGTTTATGGCGGGCGTCCTGCCCGCCACCCTCCGGG
CCGTTGCTTCACAACGTTCAAATCCGCTCCCGGCGGATTTGTCCTACTCAGGAGAGCGTTCACCGACAAA
CAACAGATAAAACGAAAGGCCCAGTCTTCCGACTGAGCCTTTCGTTTTATTTGATGCCTGGCAGTTCCCT
ACTCTCGCGTTAACGCTAGCATGGATGTTTTCCCAGTCACGACGTTGTAAAACGACGGCCAGTCTTAAGC
TCGGGCCCCAAATAATGATTTTATTTTGACTGATAGTGACCTGTTCGTTGCAACAAATTGATGAGCAATG
CTTTTTTATAATGCCAACTTTGTACAAAAAAGCAGGCTGCTCTTCGATGACTGCTCCAAAGAAGAAGCGT
AAGGTACCGGTAGAAAAAGGGATGGTCTCAAAGGGTGAAGAAGATAACATGGCAATTATTAAAGAGTTTA
TGCGTTTCAAGGTGCATATGGAGGGATCTGTCAATGGGCATGAGTTTGAAATTGAAGGTGAAGGAGAAGG
CCGACCATATGAGGGAACACAAACCGCAAAACTAAAGGTAAGTTTAAACATATATATACTAACTAACCCT
GATTATTTAAATTTTCAGGTAACTAAAGGCGGACCATTACCATTCGCCTGGGACATCCTCTCTCCACAGT
TCATGTATGGAAGTAAAGCTTATGTTAAACATCCGGCAGATATACCAGATTATTTGAAACTTTCATTCCC
GGAGGGTTTTAAGTGGGAACGCGTAATGAATTTTGAAGACGGAGGAGTTGTTACAGTGACGCAAGACTCA
AGGTAAGTTTAAACAGTTCGGTACTAACTAACCATACATATTTAAATTTTCAGCCTCCAAGATGGAGAAT
TTATTTATAAAGTCAAACTTCGAGGAACGAATTTCCCCTCGGATGGACCTGTTATGCAGAAGAAGACTAT
GGGATGGGAAGCTTCAAGTGAAAGAATGTACCCTGAAGACGGTGCTCTTAAGGGAGAGATTAAACAACGT
CTTAAATTGAAAGATGGAGGACATTACGATGCTGAGGTAAGTTTAAACATGATTTTACTAACATAACTTC
GTATAATGTATGCTATACGAAGTTATTTCTAGACATTCTCTAATGAAAAAATCTTTCAGTTGAAATTGAA
AATGAGTTAAAGTTGGAGTTTTTATTGAAAACAGATTTCCGTGTGATTAGTGTTTTTAGCGAGTGTGACA
GGACAGCGAAAAAATATAGAAACAAGGGGGGAACTGAAAAGCTTAGGAATGCATTGAACATGAGAAGGGG
AAGGGGAAGGAACAAACTAGACAGGAATTATTGGAATTTAATCACATTTGGAGTTTTTTTTCTATTCGAC
AGAATAATTATCCAGAACATTTTTGTATTAAATATTTATGCATCATATGAGTAGTCGGCTTTGTTGTGCA
TGACGAGTTTGTTATCGACGAAATAGAAGCTGTCAGAACGAGTCTCGTTTGGATTGTTGATCATGTCGTC
CACTGAAAAAGAGATTAGTCTTTTGAATTGTACTTTTTAGAATAATGACTCACTGAGTTGTTGAGAGAGT
TGAGGGAACTCATAGATATGTTCACAGTTGTTTCGTGAATTCGGAATACAGAATCCGAATTCAAAGTCAA
AACACTTCAGAAGGCGATCTTTGAAGAAGTGACGTTCGATCATTCGGAAATGATGGATTGGGATGTCTCC
TACTTTGAATTCCACAGTTGCTCCGACCGTTTTGAGTTTCAAAAAGTTTGGAGCAAATCTATAACGCACG
TATCTTGCCGACTCCTGTGGCGACTCATCATTCTCCTGATCGTTCTCCGGTTTGGCGATCTCGAAAAGCA
CTTGCTCAGTGTCCAGATCACGGATTTGGAACTTGGTGAACTCGATGTTATAGATGTTCGCAGATGGGGA
GCATAAGAATCCTAAATTTATGTTTTAAACTGAAATCCAAAGGGAGCAAGATACCTTGAGTGATTCCCGG
AAGTGCTAAAACGTCGTTCGGAGTGATTTGAGCTTTCTTCGCAAGCTCCGATTCCGTTGTGATTCCTTGT
TCGGTGCTTGGTGGTGGCCGTGGCATCTGGAAATATGGAAAAGTTCAACAAAAAGAAAAGAGAAAAGAAT
GAAATCGGATATCAAGAGTTAGTTGAGCGGTTTCTCTAGTTTTCTGAGTCTCACCTGCGACGGGAAGGTC
GCCGAGCCGGGTGGAATCGATTGTTGTTGCTCGGCTTTCATATCGGTTTGGTTGGAAGCGGCTGAAAACG
GAAAGAAGTGGAAGAAGGAAAAGAGTGTGGTGTGACAGGAAAATGGTAATTAGAGGGTGCCAAATAACCA
GCTATATTTTGTTTTTTTTTGAAAACATTTTTAAAAAGAAAAATACGATAATGATATCAGATGGATTTCC
GGAAAACTGGTATGAAAAATTTCAACCTTTTTGAGTACATGTAATCAAAATACACTTTGTAAATTATCAT
TTTTATTGAAACTCCACCATTTTTCTATTTATAACGCTAATAATTTGAAAAAGAAACCTGTTGCGAACCG
CGGGGTGAATCCCAAAAACGAATGCGTTTTGGTGGAGTGATTGATTCGAATCGAAGAAGAAAAAGAAGAA
GACGTGGAATAGAGAGCTCACTCTTAACCGAGCAGCACACACCGACAGAAAAAAAAATGAAATGAATGAG
GGTCTTCTTCTTCTTCTTCTTCGAATGATTGACAGAAATGGGAAAAAGAGGAAGATTGAGAAGGGAAAAA
GGAAGGAGAAAAGAAGCAGAAGAAGACGTCAGAGAGGAGAGGAACGAGCGGAAAAGCAGCGGGCGCAAGT
CATAGAAGTAGCAGAGCTGGGGAGAAGAAGACACTATCCAAGAAAGGAATGACGAGAGAGTATGCAAAGG
GGTATAGGGTGCAGACAGAATAGGAACAGAATAACAGATGATGAGCCAAGAAGAGTTGAAAAGGGCGATG
AATTTGTCATGTAACTTAATTTGGGTCAATTTGAGCATGATGAATTGAAATCATCCCTTGTTGGGAGTTA
ATAACCGGTTTGTTATCAGAAACCCTGTAATAGAAGGGCGCCCTAACTTTGAGCCAATTCATCCCGGTTT
CTGTCAAATATATCAAAAAGTGGTCAACTGACAAATTGTTTTTGATATTATAATAAACATTTTATCCGTT
AACAATTTTCGAATACTTTTTACAAGGACTTGGATAAATTGGCTCAAAGATAACTTCGTATAATGTATGC
TATACGAAGTTATTAACTAATCTGATTTAAATTTTCAGGTGAAGACAACTTACAAAGCCAAAAAACCAGT
TCAGCTGCCAGGAGCGTACAATGTTAATATTAAACTGGATATCACCTCCCACAACGAGGATTACACTATC
GTTGAGCAATATGAAAGAGCTGAAGGGCGGCACTCGACAGGTGGCATGGATGAATTGTATAAGGGGAGCT
CTATGAGCCGTAGACGAAAAGCGAATCCGACAAAACTGAGTGAAAACGCGAAGAAGCTTGCCAAGGAAGT
TGAAAATTAAGGTCGAAGAGCACCCAGCTTTCTTGTACAAAGTTGGCATTATAAGAAAGCATTGCTTATC
AATTTGTTGCAACGAACAGGTCACTATCAGTCAAAATAAAATCATTATTTGCCATCCAGCTGATATCCCC
TATAGTGAGTCGTATTACATGGTCATAGCTGTTTCCTGGCAGCTCTGGCCCGTGTCTCAAAATCTCTGAT
GTTACATTGCACAAGATAAAATAATATCATCATGAACAATAAAACTGTCTGCTTACATAAACAGTAATAC
AAGGGGTGTTATGAGCCATATTCAACGGGAAACGTCGAGGCCGCGATTAAATTCCAACATGGATGCTGAT
TTATATGGGTATAAATGGGCTCGCGATAATGTCGGGCAATCAGGTGCGACAATCTATCGCTTGTATGGGA
AGCCCGATGCGCCAGAGTTGTTTCTGAAACATGGCAAAGGTAGCGTTGCCAATGATGTTACAGATGAGAT
GGTCAGACTAAACTGGCTGACGGAATTTATGCCTCTTCCGACCATCAAGCATTTTATCCGTACTCCTGAT
GATGCATGGTTACTCACCACTGCGATCCCCGGAAAAACAGCATTCCAGGTATTAGAAGAATATCCTGATT
CAGGTGAAAATATTGTTGATGCGCTGGCAGTGTTCCTGCGCCGGTTGCATTCGATTCCTGTTTGTAATTG
TCCTTTTAACAGCGATCGCGTATTTCGTCTCGCTCAGGCGCAATCACGAATGAATAACGGTTTGGTTGAT
GCGAGTGATTTTGATGACGAGCGTAATGGCTGGCCTGTTGAACAAGTCTGGAAAGAAATGCATAAACTTT
TGCCATTCTCACCGGATTCAGTCGTCACTCATGGTGATTTCTCACTTGATAACCTTATTTTTGACGAGGG
GAAATTAATAGGTTGTATTGATGTTGGACGAGTCGGAATCGCAGACCGATACCAGGATCTTGCCATCCTA
TGGAACTGCCTCGGTGAGTTTTCTCCTTCATTACAGAAACGGCTTTTTCAAAAATATGGTATTGATAATC
CTGATATGAATAAATTGCAGTTTCATTTGATGCTCGATGAGTTTTTCTAATCAGAATTGGTTAATTGGTT
GTAACACTGGCAGAGCATTACGCTGACTTGACGGGACGGCGCAAGCTCATGACCAAAATCCCTTAACGTG
AGTTACGCGTCGTTCCACTGAGCGTCAGACCCCGTAGAAAAGATCAAAGGATCTTCTTGAGATCCTTTTT
TTCTGCGCGTAATCTGCTGCTTGCAAACAAAAAAACCACCGCTACCAGCGGTGGTTTGTTTGCCGGATCA
AGAGCTACCAACTCTTTTTCCGAAGGTAACTGGCTTCAGCAGAGCGCAGATACCAAATACTGTTCTTCTA
GTGTAGCCGTAGTTAGGCCACCACTTCAAGAACTCTGTAGCACCGCCTACATACCTCGCTCTGCTAATCC
TGTTACCAGTGGCTGCTGCCAGTGGCGATAAGTCGTGTCTTACCGGGTTGGACTCAAGACGATAGTTACC
GGATAAGGCGCAGCGGTCGGGCTGAACGGGGGGTTCGTGCACACAGCCCAGCTTGGAGCGAACGACCTAC
ACCGAACTGAGATACCTACAGCGTGAGCTATGAGAAAGCGCCACGCTTCCCGAAGGGAGAAAGGCGGACA
GGTATCCGGTAAGCGGCAGGGTCGGAACAGGAGAGCGCACGAGGGAGCTTCCAGGGGGAAACGCCTGGTA
TCTTTATAGTCCTGTCGGGTTTCGCCACCTCTGACTTGAGCGTCGATTTTTGTGATGCTCGTCAGGGGGG
CGGAGCCTATGGAAAAACGCCAGCAACGCGGCCTTTTTACGGTTCCTGGCCTTTTGCTGGCCTTTTGCTC
ACATGTT
Features (pLannotate 1.2.2; 16 found; start..end, strand, type, name):
    121..213     +  CDS            lacI (fragment): lac repressor; lacI; The lac repressor binds to the lac operator to inhibit transcription in E. coli. This inhibition can be relieved by adding lactose or isopropyl-β-D-thiogalactopyranoside (IPTG).
    268..295     -  terminator     rrnB T2 terminator: transcription terminator T2 from the E. coli rrnB gene
    427..470     +  terminator     rrnB T1 terminator: Escherichia coli rrnB; transcription terminator T1 from the E. coli rrnB gene
    517..553     -  CDS            lacZα (fragment): LacZα fragment of β-galactosidase; lacZ fragment
    569..668     +  protein_bind   attL1: mutant version of attL; recombination site for the Gateway® LR reaction LR Clonase™
    722..1369    +  CDS            mRFP1.2: mRFP1.2 is a basic (constitutively fluorescent) red fluorescent protein, derived from Discosoma sp..
   1393..1426    -  protein_bind   loxP: Cre-mediated recombination occurs in the 8-bp core sequence (GCATACAT). Cre recombinase
   1719..2561    -  CDS            unc-119: UN119_CAEEL - Experimental evidence at protein level: Swiss-Prot protein existence level 1. Myristoyl-binding protein that acts as a cargo adapter: specifically binds the myristoyl moiety of a subset of N-terminally myristoylated proteins and is required for their localization. Plays a key role in ciliary membrane localization of proteins. Required for the establishment or function of the nervous system. From Caenorhabditis elegans.
   2672..2689    +  misc_feature   P element 5' end (fragment): No description available
   3550..3583    -  protein_bind   loxP: Cre-mediated recombination occurs in the 8-bp core sequence (GCATACAT). Cre recombinase
   3606..3773    +  CDS            Blue102 (fragment): Blue102 is a fluorescent protein published in 2010, derived from Discosoma sp..
   3783..3857    +  CDS            egl-13 (fragment): EGL13_CAEEL - Also known as cog-2 From Caenorhabditis elegans.
   3872..3971    -  protein_bind   attL2: mutant version of attL; recombination site for the Gateway® LR reaction LR Clonase™
   3989..4007    -  promoter       T7 promoter: promoter for bacteriophage T7 RNA polymerase
   4141..4950    +  CDS            KanR: aminoglycoside phosphotransferase; aph(3')-Ia; confers resistance to kanamycin in bacteria or G418 (Geneticin®) in eukaryotes
   5097..5685    +  rep_origin     ori: high-copy-number ColE1/pMB1/pBR322/pUC origin of replication
