[The description below was written by a language model from this plasmid's Addgene catalogue record and pLannotate feature annotations shown in this document.]
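Description:
pMLS292 is a 5.7 kb donor plasmid from the SapTrap toolkit for CRISPR/Cas9 genome modification in Caenorhabditis elegans. It is built in the pDONR221 Gateway entry backbone, and the annotated features reflect that origin: rrnB T1 and T2 terminators, attL1 and attL2 sites flanking the insert, a T7 promoter, a kanamycin resistance gene (aph(3')-Ia) for bacterial selection, and a high-copy ColE1/pUC-type origin. It is not an expression vector in its own right. No promoter driving the tag is annotated, consistent with its role as a source of a modular tag-plus-marker cassette that is assembled into a repair template and inserted at an endogenous locus.

The roughly 3.2 kb insert is recorded as 2xNLS-mCherry plus Cbr-unc-119. In the feature table the red fluorescent protein coding sequence appears as two Discosoma-derived segments (automatically labelled mRFP1.2 and a Blue102 fragment) separated by a block bounded by two loxP sites in the same orientation. That block holds an unc-119 coding sequence on the opposite strand. This layout suggests the marker interrupts the mCherry reading frame, probably within an intron, though the record does not say so explicitly. A short match to egl-13 downstream of the second mCherry segment probably corresponds to a nuclear localization signal. The 2xNLS is not otherwise annotated as a separate feature.

Cbr-unc-119, the C. briggsae orthologue, rescues the movement defect of unc-119 mutant worms and so serves as the selectable marker for integrants. Cre recombinase can then excise it, leaving a single loxP site and a nuclear-targeted mCherry reporter at the edited gene.
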