Addgene plasmid #73725: pMLS292
Purpose: SapTrap 2xNLS-mCherry + Cbr-unc-119 donor plasmid
Depositing lab: Erik Jorgensen. Depositing organization: University of Utah. Publication: SapTrap, a Toolkit for High-Throughput CRISPR/Cas9 Gene Modification in Caenorhabditis elegans. Schwartz ML, Jorgensen EM. Genetics. 2016 Feb 2. pii: genetics.115.184275. 10.1534/genetics.115.184275 PubMed 26837755.
Backbone
  Vector backbone: pDONR221
  Backbone manufacturer: Thermo Fisher
  Vector type: Worm Expression, Cre/Lox, CRISPR
  Selectable markers: Cbr-unc-119
Growth in bacteria
  Bacterial resistance: Kanamycin, 50 μg/mL
  Growth temperature: 37°C
  Growth strain: Top10
  Copy number: High Copy
Gene/Insert
  Gene/Insert name: 2xNLS-mCherry + Cbr-unc-119
  Insert size (bp): 3203
  Cloning method: Unknown
  Sequencing primers: 5′ M13 (-21) Forward; 3′ M13 Reverse
Terms and licenses: Academic/Nonprofit Terms; Industry Terms: Not Available to Industry
How to cite: pMLS292 was a gift from Erik Jorgensen (Addgene plasmid # 73725 ; http://n2t.net/addgene:73725 ; RRID:Addgene_73725)
