>Addgene plasmid #73725 | pMLS292 | depositor partial sequence | sequence record 136601 | 2xNLS-mCherry(Cbr-unc-119) Insert
GCTCTTCGATGACTGCTCCAAAGAAGAAGCGTAAGGTACCGGTAGAAAAAGGGATGGTCTCAAAGGGTGA
AGAAGATAACATGGCAATTATTAAAGAGTTTATGCGTTTCAAGGTGCATATGGAGGGATCTGTCAATGGG
CATGAGTTTGAAATTGAAGGTGAAGGAGAAGGCCGACCATATGAGGGAACACAAACCGCAAAACTAAAGG
TAAGTTTAAACATATATATACTAACTAACCCTGATTATTTAAATTTTCAGGTAACTAAAGGCGGACCATT
ACCATTCGCCTGGGACATCCTCTCTCCACAGTTCATGTATGGAAGTAAAGCTTATGTTAAACATCCGGCA
GATATACCAGATTATTTGAAACTTTCATTCCCGGAGGGTTTTAAGTGGGAACGCGTAATGAATTTTGAAG
ACGGAGGAGTTGTTACAGTGACGCAAGACTCAAGGTAAGTTTAAACAGTTCGGTACTAACTAACCATACA
TATTTAAATTTTCAGCCTCCAAGATGGAGAATTTATTTATAAAGTCAAACTTCGAGGAACGAATTTCCCC
TCGGATGGACCTGTTATGCAGAAGAAGACTATGGGATGGGAAGCTTCAAGTGAAAGAATGTACCCTGAAG
ACGGTGCTCTTAAGGGAGAGATTAAACAACGTCTTAAATTGAAAGATGGAGGACATTACGATGCTGAGGT
AAGTTTAAACATGATTTTACTAACATAACTTCGTATAATGTATGCTATACGAAGTTATTTCTAGACATTC
TCTAATGAAAAAATCTTTCAGTTGAAATTGAAAATGAGTTAAAGTTGGAGTTTTTATTGAAAACAGATTT
CCGTGTGATTAGTGTTTTTAGCGAGTGTGACAGGACAGCGAAAAAATATAGAAACAAGGGGGGAACTGAA
AAGCTTAGGAATGCATTGAACATGAGAAGGGGAAGGGGAAGGAACAAACTAGACAGGAATTATTGGAATT
TAATCACATTTGGAGTTTTTTTTCTATTCGACAGAATAATTATCCAGAACATTTTTGTATTAAATATTTA
TGCATCATATGAGTAGTCGGCTTTGTTGTGCATGACGAGTTTGTTATCGACGAAATAGAAGCTGTCAGAA
CGAGTCTCGTTTGGATTGTTGATCATGTCGTCCACTGAAAAAGAGATTAGTCTTTTGAATTGTACTTTTT
AGAATAATGACTCACTGAGTTGTTGAGAGAGTTGAGGGAACTCATAGATATGTTCACAGTTGTTTCGTGA
ATTCGGAATACAGAATCCGAATTCAAAGTCAAAACACTTCAGAAGGCGATCTTTGAAGAAGTGACGTTCG
ATCATTCGGAAATGATGGATTGGGATGTCTCCTACTTTGAATTCCACAGTTGCTCCGACCGTTTTGAGTT
TCAAAAAGTTTGGAGCAAATCTATAACGCACGTATCTTGCCGACTCCTGTGGCGACTCATCATTCTCCTG
ATCGTTCTCCGGTTTGGCGATCTCGAAAAGCACTTGCTCAGTGTCCAGATCACGGATTTGGAACTTGGTG
AACTCGATGTTATAGATGTTCGCAGATGGGGAGCATAAGAATCCTAAATTTATGTTTTAAACTGAAATCC
AAAGGGAGCAAGATACCTTGAGTGATTCCCGGAAGTGCTAAAACGTCGTTCGGAGTGATTTGAGCTTTCT
TCGCAAGCTCCGATTCCGTTGTGATTCCTTGTTCGGTGCTTGGTGGTGGCCGTGGCATCTGGAAATATGG
AAAAGTTCAACAAAAAGAAAAGAGAAAAGAATGAAATCGGATATCAAGAGTTAGTTGAGCGGTTTCTCTA
GTTTTCTGAGTCTCACCTGCGACGGGAAGGTCGCCGAGCCGGGTGGAATCGATTGTTGTTGCTCGGCTTT
CATATCGGTTTGGTTGGAAGCGGCTGAAAACGGAAAGAAGTGGAAGAAGGAAAAGAGTGTGGTGTGACAG
GAAAATGGTAATTAGAGGGTGCCAAATAACCAGCTATATTTTGTTTTTTTTTGAAAACATTTTTAAAAAG
AAAAATACGATAATGATATCAGATGGATTTCCGGAAAACTGGTATGAAAAATTTCAACCTTTTTGAGTAC
ATGTAATCAAAATACACTTTGTAAATTATCATTTTTATTGAAACTCCACCATTTTTCTATTTATAACGCT
AATAATTTGAAAAAGAAACCTGTTGCGAACCGCGGGGTGAATCCCAAAAACGAATGCGTTTTGGTGGAGT
GATTGATTCGAATCGAAGAAGAAAAAGAAGAAGACGTGGAATAGAGAGCTCACTCTTAACCGAGCAGCAC
ACACCGACAGAAAAAAAAATGAAATGAATGAGGGTCTTCTTCTTCTTCTTCTTCGAATGATTGACAGAAA
TGGGAAAAAGAGGAAGATTGAGAAGGGAAAAAGGAAGGAGAAAAGAAGCAGAAGAAGACGTCAGAGAGGA
GAGGAACGAGCGGAAAAGCAGCGGGCGCAAGTCATAGAAGTAGCAGAGCTGGGGAGAAGAAGACACTATC
CAAGAAAGGAATGACGAGAGAGTATGCAAAGGGGTATAGGGTGCAGACAGAATAGGAACAGAATAACAGA
TGATGAGCCAAGAAGAGTTGAAAAGGGCGATGAATTTGTCATGTAACTTAATTTGGGTCAATTTGAGCAT
GATGAATTGAAATCATCCCTTGTTGGGAGTTAATAACCGGTTTGTTATCAGAAACCCTGTAATAGAAGGG
CGCCCTAACTTTGAGCCAATTCATCCCGGTTTCTGTCAAATATATCAAAAAGTGGTCAACTGACAAATTG
TTTTTGATATTATAATAAACATTTTATCCGTTAACAATTTTCGAATACTTTTTACAAGGACTTGGATAAA
TTGGCTCAAAGATAACTTCGTATAATGTATGCTATACGAAGTTATTAACTAATCTGATTTAAATTTTCAG
GTGAAGACAACTTACAAAGCCAAAAAACCAGTTCAGCTGCCAGGAGCGTACAATGTTAATATTAAACTGG
ATATCACCTCCCACAACGAGGATTACACTATCGTTGAGCAATATGAAAGAGCTGAAGGGCGGCACTCGAC
AGGTGGCATGGATGAATTGTATAAGGGGAGCTCTATGAGCCGTAGACGAAAAGCGAATCCGACAAAACTG
AGTGAAAACGCGAAGAAGCTTGCCAAGGAAGTTGAAAATTAAGGTCGAAGAGC
