>Addgene plasmid #73725 | pMLS292 | addgene partial sequence | sequence record 139554 | M13-F20 5'-TGTAAAACGACGGCCAGT-3'
TTTTGACTGATAGTGACCTGTTCGTTGCAACAAATTGATGAGCAATGCTTTTTTATAATGCCAACTTTGT
ACAAAAAAGCAGGCTGCTCTTCGATGACTGCTCCAAAGAAGAAGCGTAAGGTACCGGTAGAAAAAGGGAT
GGTCTCAAAGGGTGAAGAAGATAACATGGCAATTATTAAAGAGTTTATGCGTTTCAAGGTGCATATGGAG
GGATCTGTCAATGGGCATGAGTTTGAAATTGAAGGTGAAGGAGAAGGCCGACCATATGAGGGAACACAAA
CCGCAAAACTAAAGGTAAGTTTAAACATATATATACTAACTAACCCTGATTATTTAAATTTTCAGGTAAC
TAAAGGCGGACCATTACCATTCGCCTGGGACATCCTCTCTCCACAGTTCATGTATGGAAGTAAAGCTTAT
GTTAAACATCCGGCAGATATACCAGATTATTTGAAACTTTCATTCCCGGAGGGTTTTAAGTGGGAACGCG
TAATGAATTTTGAAGACGGAGGAGTTGTTACAGTGACGCAAGACTCAAGGTAAGTTTAAACAGTTCGGTA
CTAACTAACCATACATATTTAAATTTTCAGCCTCCAAGATGGAGAATTTATTTATAAAGTCAAACTTCGA
GGAACGAATTTCCCCTCGGATGGACCTGTTATGCAGAAGAAGACTATGGGATGGGAAGCTTCAAGTGAAA
GAATGTACCCTGAAGACGGTGCTCTTAAGGGAGAGATTAAACAACGTCTTAAATTGAAAGATGGAGGACA
TTACGATGCTGAGGTAAGTTTAAACATGATTTTACTAACATAACTTCGTATAATGTATGCTATACGAAGT
TATTTCTAGACATTCTCTAATGAAAAAATCTTTCAGTTGAAATTGAAAATGAGTTAAAGTTGGAGTTTTT
ATTGAAAACAGATTTCCGTGTGATTAGTGTTTTTAGCGAGTGTGACAGGACAGC
