>Addgene plasmid #73725 | pMLS292 | addgene partial sequence | sequence record 139555 | M13-Rev 5'-CAGGAAACAGCTATGACC-3'
CTGGATGGCAAATAATGATTTTATTTTGACTGATAGTGACCTGTTCGTTGCAACAAATTGATAAGCAATG
CTTTCTTATAATGCCAACTTTGTACAAGAAAGCTGGGTGCTCTTCGACCTTAATTTTCAACTTCCTTGGC
AAGCTTCTTCGCGTTTTCACTCAGTTTTGTCGGATTCGCTTTTCGTCTACGGCTCATAGAGCTCCCCTTA
TACAATTCATCCATGCCACCTGTCGAGTGCCGCCCTTCAGCTCTTTCATATTGCTCAACGATAGTGTAAT
CCTCGTTGTGGGAGGTGATATCCAGTTTAATATTAACATTGTACGCTCCTGGCAGCTGAACTGGTTTTTT
GGCTTTGTAAGTTGTCTTCACCTGAAAATTTAAATCAGATTAGTTAATAACTTCGTATAGCATACATTAT
ACGAAGTTATCTTTGAGCCAATTTATCCAAGTCCTTGTAAAAAGTATTCGAAAATTGTTAACGGATAAAA
TGTTTATTATAATATCAAAAACAATTTGTCAGTTGACCACTTTTTGATATATTTGACAGAAACCGGGATG
AATTGGCTCAAAGTTAGGGCGCCCTTCTATTACAGGGTTTCTGATAACAAACCGGTTATTAACTCCCAAC
AAGGGATGATTTCAATTCATCATGCTCAAATTGACCCAAATTAAGTTACATGACAAATTCATCGCCCTTT
TCAACTCTTCTTGGCTCATCATCTGTTATTCTGTTCCTATTCTGTCTGCACCCTATACCCCTTTGCATAC
TCTCTCGTCATTCCTTTCTTGGATAGTGTCTTCTTCTCCCCAGCTCTGCTACTTCTATGACTTGCGCCCG
CTGCTTTTCCGCTCGTTCCTCTCCTCTCTGACGTCTTCTTCTGCTTCTTTTCTCCTTCCTTTTTCCCTTC
TCA
